Addgene plasmid #83480: lentiCRISPR v2-Blast
Purpose: Mammalian expression of Cas9 and sgRNA scaffold
Depositing lab: Mohan Babu. Depositing organization: University of Regina.
Backbone
  Vector backbone: lentiCRISPR v2 (#52961)
  Backbone manufacturer: Feng Zhang
  Backbone size w/o insert (bp): 10000
  Total vector size (bp): 14873
  Modifications to backbone: puromycin N-acetyltransferase was replaced by blasticidin S deaminase
  Vector type: Mammalian Expression, Lentiviral, CRISPR
  Selectable markers: Blasticidin
Growth in bacteria
  Bacterial resistance: Ampicillin, 100 μg/mL
  Growth temperature: 30°C
  Growth strain: NEB Stable
  Growth instructions: No more than 16-hour culture.
  Copy number: High Copy
Gene/Insert
  Gene/Insert name: Blasticidin S deaminase
  Mutation: Replaced puromycin N-acetyltransferase on the original plasmid
  Promoter: EF-1α
  Cloning method: Restriction Enzyme; 5′ cloning site BamHI (not destroyed); 3′ cloning site SacII (not destroyed)
  Sequencing primers: 5′ TGCTGAAACAAGCCGGAGAT; 3′ AATTAGCCCTTCCAGTCCCC, WPRE_R
Resource information
  A portion of this plasmid was derived from a plasmid made by: Feng Zhang (backbone from lentiCRISPR v2 #52961, insert from lentiCas9-Blast #52962).
Terms and licenses: Academic/Nonprofit Terms; Industry Terms: Not Available to Industry
Depositor comments: lentiCas9-Blast was digested with BamHI and SacII. The resulting small fragment (encoding P2A, blasticidin and a portion of WPRE) was gel-purified. lentiCRISPR v2 was similarly digested and the larger fragment gel-purified. The two fragments combined and ligated.
How to cite: lentiCRISPR v2-Blast was a gift from Mohan Babu (Addgene plasmid # 83480 ; http://n2t.net/addgene:83480 ; RRID:Addgene_83480)
