[The description below was written by a language model from this plasmid's Addgene catalogue record and pLannotate feature annotations shown in this document.]
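Description:
lentiCRISPR v2-Blast is a single-vector lentiviral CRISPR plasmid for mammalian cells, derived from lentiCRISPR v2 by swapping the puromycin N-acetyltransferase marker for blasticidin S deaminase. According to the depositor's notes, a BamHI–SacII fragment from lentiCas9-Blast carrying P2A, the blasticidin resistance gene and part of the WPRE was ligated into the corresponding large fragment of lentiCRISPR v2. The plasmid is propagated in E. coli through a high-copy ColE1/pUC-type origin with ampicillin resistance. The backbone also carries an f1 origin and an SV40/EM7-driven bleomycin (Zeocin) resistance cassette outside the viral region. The catalogue lists a total size of 14,873 bp, whereas the annotated sequencing record is 14,684 nt.

The lentiviral unit has a third-generation, self-inactivating layout: a CMV enhancer/promoter fused to a truncated HIV-1 5' LTR drives genomic RNA production in packaging cells. This is followed by the Ψ packaging signal, a partial gag sequence, the RRE for Rev-dependent export, the cPPT/CTS, and a ΔU3 3' LTR. Between the LTRs sit two expression units. A human U6 Pol III promoter precedes a stretch of roughly 1.9 kb, within which the annotation tool flags a bacterial deoC-like reading frame. This is most likely the stuffer that is replaced when a guide is cloned, though the record does not say so. It runs into the S. pyogenes gRNA scaffold. Downstream, an EF-1α core promoter drives S. pyogenes Cas9. Cas9 is linked through the P2A peptide to blasticidin S deaminase, so nuclease and marker come from one transcript, which the WPRE stabilises. The construct delivers Cas9 and a chosen sgRNA by transduction with blasticidin selection, which is useful when puromycin resistance is already in use.
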