Features (pLannotate 1.2.2; 35 found; start..end, strand, type, name):
    995..1393    +  CDS            BSD: blasticidin S deaminase; Aspergillus terreus BSD; confers resistance to blasticidin
   1394..1415    +  misc_feature   MCS (fragment): pBluescript multiple cloning site
   1418..2006    +  misc_feature   WPRE: woodchuck hepatitis virus posttranscriptional regulatory element
   2057..2076    +  misc_feature   cPPT/CTS (fragment): central polypurine tract and central termination sequence of HIV-1
   2078..2311    +  LTR            3' LTR (ΔU3): self-inactivating 3' long terminal repeat (LTR) from HIV-1
   2343..2567    +  polyA_signal   bGH poly(A) signal: bovine growth hormone polyadenylation signal
   2571..2592    +  promoter       SV40 promoter (fragment): SV40 enhancer and early promoter
   2613..3041    +  rep_origin     f1 ori (sequence partly withheld): f1 bacteriophage origin of replication; arrow indicates direction of (+) strand synthesis
   3055..3384    +  promoter       SV40 promoter: SV40 enhancer and early promoter
   3432..3479    +  promoter       EM7 promoter: synthetic bacterial promoter&nbsp
   3498..3872    +  CDS            BleoR: antibiotic-binding protein; Sh ble from Streptoalloteichus hindustanus; confers resistance to bleomycin, phleomycin, and Zeocin™
   3882..4007    +  CDS            ble (fragment): BLE_KLEPN - Experimental evidence at protein level: Swiss-Prot protein existence level 1. Binding protein with a strong affinity to the bleomycin family of antibiotics. Binds to CL990; an antimitotic-antibiotic compound. From Klebsiella pneumoniae.
   4002..4123    +  polyA_signal   SV40 poly(A) signal: SV40 polyadenylation signal
   4194..4216    -  protein_bind   lac operator (fragment): The lac repressor binds to the lac operator to inhibit transcription in E. coli. This inhibition can be relieved by adding lactose or isopropyl-β-D-thiogalactopyranoside (IPTG). lac repressor encoded by lacI
   4220..4250    -  promoter       lac promoter: promoter for the E. coli lac operon
   4265..4286    -  protein_bind   CAP binding site: CAP binding activates transcription in the presence of cAMP. E. coli catabolite activator protein
   4299..4391    -  CDS            lacI (fragment): lac repressor; lacI; The lac repressor binds to the lac operator to inhibit transcription in E. coli. This inhibition can be relieved by adding lactose or isopropyl-β-D-thiogalactopyranoside (IPTG).
   4574..5162    -  rep_origin     ori: high-copy-number ColE1/pMB1/pBR322/pUC origin of replication
   5333..6193    -  CDS            AmpR: β-lactamase; bla; confers resistance to ampicillin, carbenicillin, and related antibiotics
   6194..6298    -  promoter       AmpR promoter: bla
   6357..6409    -  misc_feature   bom (fragment): basis of mobility region from pBR322
   6564..6943    +  enhancer       CMV enhancer: human cytomegalovirus immediate early enhancer
   6944..7143    +  promoter       CMV promoter: human cytomegalovirus (CMV) immediate early promoter
   7161..7341    +  LTR            5' LTR (truncated): truncated 5' long terminal repeat (LTR) from HIV-1
   7388..7513    +  misc_feature   HIV-1 Ψ: packaging signal of human immunodeficiency virus type 1
   7497..7860    +  CDS            HIV-1 gag (fragment): gag protein from human immunodeficiency virus 1; gag
   8006..8239    +  misc_feature   RRE: The Rev response element (RRE) of HIV-1 allows for Rev-dependent mRNA export from the nucleus to the cytoplasm.
   8616..8716    +  CDS            Rev (fragment): human immunodeficiency virus 1 (HIV-1) Rev protein; rev; enhances nuclear export of unspliced and incompletely spliced viral mRNAs
   8766..8883    +  misc_feature   cPPT/CTS: central polypurine tract and central termination sequence of HIV-1
   8934..9174    +  promoter       U6 promoter: RNA polymerase III promoter for human U6 snRNA
   9360..10019   -  CDS            deoC1: DEOC1_STAAN - Also known as dra. Experimental evidence at protein level: Swiss-Prot protein existence level 1. Catalyzes a reversible aldol reaction between acetaldehyde and D-glyceraldehyde 3-phosphate to generate 2-deoxy-D-ribose 5- phosphate. From Staphylococcus aureus (strain N315).
  11064..11139   +  misc_RNA       gRNA scaffold: guide RNA scaffold for the Streptococcus pyogenes CRISPR/Cas9 system
  11157..11175   +  CDS            small t antigen (fragment): SV40 (simian virus 40) small t antigen
  11201..11412   +  promoter       EF-1α core promoter: core promoter for human elongation factor EF-1α
  11437..856     +  CDS            Cas9 (across the origin): Cas9 (Csn1) endonuclease from the Streptococcus pyogenes Type II CRISPR/Cas system generates RNA-guided double strand breaks in DNA
>Addgene plasmid #83480 | lentiCRISPR v2-Blast | addgene full sequence | sequence record 423158 | Addgene NGS Result
GCGGAAAGTGCTGAGCATGCCCCAAGTGAATATCGTGAAAAAGACCGAGGTGCAGACAGGCGGCTTCAGC
AAAGAGTCTATCCTGCCCAAGAGGAACAGCGATAAGCTGATCGCCAGAAAGAAGGACTGGGACCCTAAGA
AGTACGGCGGCTTCGACAGCCCCACCGTGGCCTATTCTGTGCTGGTGGTGGCCAAAGTGGAAAAGGGCAA
GTCCAAGAAACTGAAGAGTGTGAAAGAGCTGCTGGGGATCACCATCATGGAAAGAAGCAGCTTCGAGAAG
AATCCCATCGACTTTCTGGAAGCCAAGGGCTACAAAGAAGTGAAAAAGGACCTGATCATCAAGCTGCCTA
AGTACTCCCTGTTCGAGCTGGAAAACGGCCGGAAGAGAATGCTGGCCTCTGCCGGCGAACTGCAGAAGGG
AAACGAACTGGCCCTGCCCTCCAAATATGTGAACTTCCTGTACCTGGCCAGCCACTATGAGAAGCTGAAG
GGCTCCCCCGAGGATAATGAGCAGAAACAGCTGTTTGTGGAACAGCACAAGCACTACCTGGACGAGATCA
TCGAGCAGATCAGCGAGTTCTCCAAGAGAGTGATCCTGGCCGACGCTAATCTGGACAAAGTGCTGTCCGC
CTACAACAAGCACCGGGATAAGCCCATCAGAGAGCAGGCCGAGAATATCATCCACCTGTTTACCCTGACC
AATCTGGGAGCCCCTGCCGCCTTCAAGTACTTTGACACCACCATCGACCGGAAGAGGTACACCAGCACCA
AAGAGGTGCTGGACGCCACCCTGATCCACCAGAGCATCACCGGCCTGTACGAGACACGGATCGACCTGTC
TCAGCTGGGAGGCGACAAGCGACCTGCCGCCACAAAGAAGGCTGGACAGGCTAAGAAGAAGAAAGATTAC
AAAGACGATGACGATAAGGGATCCGGCGCAACAAACTTCTCTCTGCTGAAACAAGCCGGAGATGTCGAAG
AGAATCCTGGACCGATGGCCAAGCCTTTGTCTCAAGAAGAATCCACCCTCATTGAAAGAGCAACGGCTAC
AATCAACAGCATCCCCATCTCTGAAGACTACAGCGTCGCCAGCGCAGCTCTCTCTAGCGACGGCCGCATC
TTCACTGGTGTCAATGTATATCATTTTACTGGGGGACCTTGTGCAGAACTCGTGGTGCTGGGCACTGCTG
CTGCTGCGGCAGCTGGCAACCTGACTTGTATCGTCGCGATCGGAAATGAGAACAGGGGCATCTTGAGCCC
CTGCGGACGGTGCCGACAGGTGCTTCTCGATCTGCATCCTGGGATCAAAGCCATAGTGAAGGACAGTGAT
GGACAGCCGACGGCAGTTGGGATTCGTGAATTGCTGCCCTCTGGTTATGTGTGGGAGGGCTAAGAATTCG
ATATCAAGCTTATCGGTAATCAACCTCTGGATTACAAAATTTGTGAAAGATTGACTGGTATTCTTAACTA
TGTTGCTCCTTTTACGCTATGTGGATACGCTGCTTTAATGCCTTTGTATCATGCTATTGCTTCCCGTATG
GCTTTCATTTTCTCCTCCTTGTATAAATCCTGGTTGCTGTCTCTTTATGAGGAGTTGTGGCCCGTTGTCA
GGCAACGTGGCGTGGTGTGCACTGTGTTTGCTGACGCAACCCCCACTGGTTGGGGCATTGCCACCACCTG
TCAGCTCCTTTCCGGGACTTTCGCTTTCCCCCTCCCTATTGCCACGGCGGAACTCATCGCCGCCTGCCTT
GCCCGCTGCTGGACAGGGGCTCGGCTGTTGGGCACTGACAATTCCGTGGTGTTGTCGGGGAAATCATCGT
CCTTTCCTTGGCTGCTCGCCTGTGTTGCCACCTGGATTCTGCGCGGGACGTCCTTCTGCTACGTCCCTTC
GGCCCTCAATCCAGCGGACCTTCCTTCCCGCGGCCTGCTGCCGGCTCTGCGGCCTCTTCCGCGTCTTCGC
CTTCGCCCTCAGACGAGTCGGATCTCCCTTTGGGCCGCCTCCCCGCGTCGACTTTAAGACCAATGACTTA
CAAGGCAGCTGTAGATCTTAGCCACTTTTTAAAAGAAAAGGGGGGACTGGAAGGGCTAATTCACTCCCAA
CGAAGACAAGATCTGCTTTTTGCTTGTACTGGGTCTCTCTGGTTAGACCAGATCTGAGCCTGGGAGCTCT
CTGGCTAACTAGGGAACCCACTGCTTAAGCCTCAATAAAGCTTGCCTTGAGTGCTTCAAGTAGTGTGTGC
CCGTCTGTTGTGTGACTCTGGTAACTAGAGATCCCTCAGACCCTTTTAGTCAGTGTGGAAAATCTCTAGC
AGGGCCCGTTTAAACCCGCTGATCAGCCTCGACTGTGCCTTCTAGTTGCCAGCCATCTGTTGTTTGCCCC
TCCCCCGTGCCTTCCTTGACCCTGGAAGGTGCCACTCCCACTGTCCTTTCCTAATAAAATGAGGAAATTG
CATCGCATTGTCTGAGTAGGTGTCATTCTATTCTGGGGGGTGGGGTGGGGCAGGACAGCAAGGGGGAGGA
TTGGGAAGACAATAGCAGGCATGCTGGGGATGCGGTGGGCTCTATGGCTTCTGAGGCGGAAAGAACCAGC
TGGGGCTCTAGGGGGTATCCCC
[124 nt withheld, positions 2613-2736]
C
[91 nt withheld, positions 2738-2828]
A
[49 nt withheld, positions 2830-2878]
CCTTTGACGTTGGAGTCCACGTTCTTT
[37 nt withheld, positions 2906-2942]
ACCCTATCTCGGTCTATTCTTTTGATTTATAAGGGATTTTGCCGATTTCGGCCTATTGGTTAAAAAATGA
GCTGATTTAACAAAAATTTAACGCGAATTAATTCTGTGGAATGTGTGTCAGTTAGGGTGTGGAAAGTCCC
CAGGCTCCCCAGCAGGCAGAAGTATGCAAAGCATGCATCTCAATTAGTCAGCAACCAGGTGTGGAAAGTC
CCCAGGCTCCCCAGCAGGCAGAAGTATGCAAAGCATGCATCTCAATTAGTCAGCAACCATAGTCCCGCCC
CTAACTCCGCCCATCCCGCCCCTAACTCCGCCCAGTTCCGCCCATTCTCCGCCCCATGGCTGACTAATTT
TTTTTATTTATGCAGAGGCCGAGGCCGCCTCTGCCTCTGAGCTATTCCAGAAGTAGTGAGGAGGCTTTTT
TGGAGGCCTAGGCTTTTGCAAAAAGCTCCCGGGAGCTTGTATATCCATTTTCGGATCTGATCAGCACGTG
TTGACAATTAATCATCGGCATAGTATATCGGCATAGTATAATACGACAAGGTGAGGAACTAAACCATGGC
CAAGTTGACCAGTGCCGTTCCGGTGCTCACCGCGCGCGACGTCGCCGGAGCGGTCGAGTTCTGGACCGAC
CGGCTCGGGTTCTCCCGGGACTTCGTGGAGGACGACTTCGCCGGTGTGGTCCGGGACGACGTGACCCTGT
TCATCAGCGCGGTCCAGGACCAGGTGGTGCCGGACAACACCCTGGCCTGGGTGTGGGTGCGCGGCCTGGA
CGAGCTGTACGCCGAGTGGTCGGAGGTCGTGTCCACGAACTTCCGGGACGCCTCCGGGCCGGCCATGACC
GAGATCGGCGAGCAGCCGTGGGGGCGGGAGTTCGCCCTGCGCGACCCGGCCGGCAACTGCGTGCACTTCG
TGGCCGAGGAGCAGGACTGACACGTGCTACGAGATTTCGATTCCACCGCCGCCTTCTATGAAAGGTTGGG
CTTCGGAATCGTTTTCCGGGACGCCGGCTGGATGATCCTCCAGCGCGGGGATCTCATGCTGGAGTTCTTC
GCCCACCCCAACTTGTTTATTGCAGCTTATAATGGTTACAAATAAAGCAATAGCATCACAAATTTCACAA
ATAAAGCATTTTTTTCACTGCATTCTAGTTGTGGTTTGTCCAAACTCATCAATGTATCTTATCATGTCTG
TATACCGTCGACCTCTAGCTAGAGCTTGGCGTAATCATGGTCATAGCTGTTTCCTGTGTGAAATTGTTAT
CCGCTCACAATTCCACACAACATACGAGCCGGAAGCATAAAGTGTAAAGCCTGGGGTGCCTAATGAGTGA
GCTAACTCACATTAATTGCGTTGCGCTCACTGCCCGCTTTCCAGTCGGGAAACCTGTCGTGCCAGCTGCA
TTAATGAATCGGCCAACGCGCGGGGAGAGGCGGTTTGCGTATTGGGCGCTCTTCCGCTTCCTCGCTCACT
GACTCGCTGCGCTCGGTCGTTCGGCTGCGGCGAGCGGTATCAGCTCACTCAAAGGCGGTAATACGGTTAT
CCACAGAATCAGGGGATAACGCAGGAAAGAACATGTGAGCAAAAGGCCAGCAAAAGGCCAGGAACCGTAA
AAAGGCCGCGTTGCTGGCGTTTTTCCATAGGCTCCGCCCCCCTGACGAGCATCACAAAAATCGACGCTCA
AGTCAGAGGTGGCGAAACCCGACAGGACTATAAAGATACCAGGCGTTTCCCCCTGGAAGCTCCCTCGTGC
GCTCTCCTGTTCCGACCCTGCCGCTTACCGGATACCTGTCCGCCTTTCTCCCTTCGGGAAGCGTGGCGCT
TTCTCATAGCTCACGCTGTAGGTATCTCAGTTCGGTGTAGGTCGTTCGCTCCAAGCTGGGCTGTGTGCAC
GAACCCCCCGTTCAGCCCGACCGCTGCGCCTTATCCGGTAACTATCGTCTTGAGTCCAACCCGGTAAGAC
ACGACTTATCGCCACTGGCAGCAGCCACTGGTAACAGGATTAGCAGAGCGAGGTATGTAGGCGGTGCTAC
AGAGTTCTTGAAGTGGTGGCCTAACTACGGCTACACTAGAAGAACAGTATTTGGTATCTGCGCTCTGCTG
AAGCCAGTTACCTTCGGAAAAAGAGTTGGTAGCTCTTGATCCGGCAAACAAACCACCGCTGGTAGCGGTG
GTTTTTTTGTTTGCAAGCAGCAGATTACGCGCAGAAAAAAAGGATCTCAAGAAGATCCTTTGATCTTTTC
TACGGGGTCTGACGCTCAGTGGAACGAAAACTCACGTTAAGGGATTTTGGTCATGAGATTATCAAAAAGG
ATCTTCACCTAGATCCTTTTAAATTAAAAATGAAGTTTTAAATCAATCTAAAGTATATATGAGTAAACTT
GGTCTGACAGTTACCAATGCTTAATCAGTGAGGCACCTATCTCAGCGATCTGTCTATTTCGTTCATCCAT
AGTTGCCTGACTCCCCGTCGTGTAGATAACTACGATACGGGAGGGCTTACCATCTGGCCCCAGTGCTGCA
ATGATACCGCGAGACCCACGCTCACCGGCTCCAGATTTATCAGCAATAAACCAGCCAGCCGGAAGGGCCG
AGCGCAGAAGTGGTCCTGCAACTTTATCCGCCTCCATCCAGTCTATTAATTGTTGCCGGGAAGCTAGAGT
AAGTAGTTCGCCAGTTAATAGTTTGCGCAACGTTGTTGCCATTGCTACAGGCATCGTGGTGTCACGCTCG
TCGTTTGGTATGGCTTCATTCAGCTCCGGTTCCCAACGATCAAGGCGAGTTACATGATCCCCCATGTTGT
GCAAAAAAGCGGTTAGCTCCTTCGGTCCTCCGATCGTTGTCAGAAGTAAGTTGGCCGCAGTGTTATCACT
CATGGTTATGGCAGCACTGCATAATTCTCTTACTGTCATGCCATCCGTAAGATGCTTTTCTGTGACTGGT
GAGTACTCAACCAAGTCATTCTGAGAATAGTGTATGCGGCGACCGAGTTGCTCTTGCCCGGCGTCAATAC
GGGATAATACCGCGCCACATAGCAGAACTTTAAAAGTGCTCATCATTGGAAAACGTTCTTCGGGGCGAAA
ACTCTCAAGGATCTTACCGCTGTTGAGATCCAGTTCGATGTAACCCACTCGTGCACCCAACTGATCTTCA
GCATCTTTTACTTTCACCAGCGTTTCTGGGTGAGCAAAAACAGGAAGGCAAAATGCCGCAAAAAAGGGAA
TAAGGGCGACACGGAAATGTTGAATACTCATACTCTTCCTTTTTCAATATTATTGAAGCATTTATCAGGG
TTATTGTCTCATGAGCGGATACATATTTGAATGTATTTAGAAAAATAAACAAATAGGGGTTCCGCGCACA
TTTCCCCGAAAAGTGCCACCTGACGTCGACGGATCGGGAGATCTCCCGATCCCCTATGGTGCACTCTCAG
TACAATCTGCTCTGATGCCGCATAGTTAAGCCAGTATCTGCTCCCTGCTTGTGTGTTGGAGGTCGCTGAG
TAGTGCGCGAGCAAAATTTAAGCTACAACAAGGCAAGGCTTGACCGACAATTGCATGAAGAATCTGCTTA
GGGTTAGGCGTTTTGCGCTGCTTCGCGATGTACGGGCCAGATATACGCGTTGACATTGATTATTGACTAG
TTATTAATAGTAATCAATTACGGGGTCATTAGTTCATAGCCCATATATGGAGTTCCGCGTTACATAACTT
ACGGTAAATGGCCCGCCTGGCTGACCGCCCAACGACCCCCGCCCATTGACGTCAATAATGACGTATGTTC
CCATAGTAACGCCAATAGGGACTTTCCATTGACGTCAATGGGTGGAGTATTTACGGTAAACTGCCCACTT
GGCAGTACATCAAGTGTATCATATGCCAAGTACGCCCCCTATTGACGTCAATGACGGTAAATGGCCCGCC
TGGCATTATGCCCAGTACATGACCTTATGGGACTTTCCTACTTGGCAGTACATCTACGTATTAGTCATCG
CTATTACCATGGTGATGCGGTTTTGGCAGTACATCAATGGGCGTGGATAGCGGTTTGACTCACGGGGATT
TCCAAGTCTCCACCCCATTGACGTCAATGGGAGTTTGTTTTGGCACCAAAATCAACGGGACTTTCCAAAA
TGTCGTAACAACTCCGCCCCATTGACGCAAATGGGCGGTAGGCGTGTACGGTGGGAGGTCTATATAAGCA
GCGCGTTTTGCCTGTACTGGGTCTCTCTGGTTAGACCAGATCTGAGCCTGGGAGCTCTCTGGCTAACTAG
GGAACCCACTGCTTAAGCCTCAATAAAGCTTGCCTTGAGTGCTTCAAGTAGTGTGTGCCCGTCTGTTGTG
TGACTCTGGTAACTAGAGATCCCTCAGACCCTTTTAGTCAGTGTGGAAAATCTCTAGCAGTGGCGCCCGA
ACAGGGACTTGAAAGCGAAAGGGAAACCAGAGGAGCTCTCTCGACGCAGGACTCGGCTTGCTGAAGCGCG
CACGGCAAGAGGCGAGGGGCGGCGACTGGTGAGTACGCCAAAAATTTTGACTAGCGGAGGCTAGAAGGAG
AGAGATGGGTGCGAGAGCGTCAGTATTAAGCGGGGGAGAATTAGATCGCGATGGGAAAAAATTCGGTTAA
GGCCAGGGGGAAAGAAAAAATATAAATTAAAACATATAGTATGGGCAAGCAGGGAGCTAGAACGATTCGC
AGTTAATCCTGGCCTGTTAGAAACATCAGAAGGCTGTAGACAAATACTGGGACAGCTACAACCATCCCTT
CAGACAGGATCAGAAGAACTTAGATCATTATATAATACAGTAGCAACCCTCTATTGTGTGCATCAAAGGA
TAGAGATAAAAGACACCAAGGAAGCTTTAGACAAGATAGAGGAAGAGCAAAACAAAAGTAAGACCACCGC
ACAGCAAGCGGCCGCTGATCTTCAGACCTGGAGGAGGAGATATGAGGGACAATTGGAGAAGTGAATTATA
TAAATATAAAGTAGTAAAAATTGAACCATTAGGAGTAGCACCCACCAAGGCAAAGAGAAGAGTGGTGCAG
AGAGAAAAAAGAGCAGTGGGAATAGGAGCTTTGTTCCTTGGGTTCTTGGGAGCAGCAGGAAGCACTATGG
GCGCAGCGTCAATGACGCTGACGGTACAGGCCAGACAATTATTGTCTGGTATAGTGCAGCAGCAGAACAA
TTTGCTGAGGGCTATTGAGGCGCAACAGCATCTGTTGCAACTCACAGTCTGGGGCATCAAGCAGCTCCAG
GCAAGAATCCTGGCTGTGGAAAGATACCTAAAGGATCAACAGCTCCTGGGGATTTGGGGTTGCTCTGGAA
AACTCATTTGCACCACTGCTGTGCCTTGGAATGCTAGTTGGAGTAATAAATCTCTGGAACAGATTTGGAA
TCACACGACCTGGATGGAGTGGGACAGAGAAATTAACAATTACACAAGCTTAATACACTCCTTAATTGAA
GAATCGCAAAACCAGCAAGAAAAGAATGAACAAGAATTATTGGAATTAGATAAATGGGCAAGTTTGTGGA
ATTGGTTTAACATAACAAATTGGCTGTGGTATATAAAATTATTCATAATGATAGTAGGAGGCTTGGTAGG
TTTAAGAATAGTTTTTGCTGTACTTTCTATAGTGAATAGAGTTAGGCAGGGATATTCACCATTATCGTTT
CAGACCCACCTCCCAACCCCGAGGGGACCCGACAGGCCCGAAGGAATAGAAGAAGAAGGTGGAGAGAGAG
ACAGAGACAGATCCATTCGATTAGTGAACGGATCGGCACTGCGTGCGCCAATTCTGCAGACAAATGGCAG
TATTCATCCACAATTTTAAAAGAAAAGGGGGGATTGGGGGGTACAGTGCAGGGGAAAGAATAGTAGACAT
AATAGCAACAGACATACAAACTAAAGAATTACAAAAACAAATTACAAAAATTCAAAATTTTCGGGTTTAT
TACAGGGACAGCAGAGATCCAGTTTGGTTAATTAAGGTACCGAGGGCCTATTTCCCATGATTCCTTCATA
TTTGCATATACGATACAAGGCTGTTAGAGAGATAATTAGAATTAATTTGACTGTAAACACAAAGATATTA
GTACAAAATACGTGACGTAGAAAGTAATAATTTCTTGGGTAGTTTGCAGTTTTAAAATTATGTTTTAAAA
TGGACTATCATATGCTTACCGTAACTTGAAAGTATTTCGATTTCTTGGCTTTATATATCTTGTGGAAAGG
ACGAAACACCGGAGACGGTTGTAAATGAGCACACAAAATACACATGCTAAAATATTATATTCTATGACCT
TTATAAAATCAACCAAAATCTTCTTTTTAATAACTTTAGTATCAATAATTAGAATTTTTATGTTCCTTTT
TGCAAACTTTTAATAAAAATGAGCAAAATAAAAAAACGCTAGTTTTAGTAACTCGCGTTGTTTTCTTCAC
CTTTAATAATAGCTACTCCACCACTTGTTCCTAAGCGGTCAGCTCCTGCTTCAATCATTTTTTGAGCATC
TTCAAATGTTCTAACTCCACCAGCTGCTTTAACTAAAGCATTGTCTTTAACAACTGACTTCATTAGTTTA
ACATCTTCAAATGTTGCACCTGATTTTGAAAATCCTGTTGATGTTTTAACAAATTCTAATCCAGCTTCAA
CAGCTATTTCACAAGCTTTCATGATTTCTTCTTTTGTTAATAAACAATTTTCCATAATACATTTAACAAC
ATGTGATCCAGCTGCTTTTTTTACAGCTTTCATGTCTTCTAAAACTAATTCATAATTTTTGTCTTTTAAT
GCACCAATATTTAATACCATATCAATTTCTGTTGCACCATCTTTAATTGCTTCAGAAACTTCGAATGCTT
TTGTAGCTGTTGTGCATGCACCTAGAGGAAAACCTACAACATTTGTTATTCCTACATTTGTGCCTTTTAA
TAATTCTTTACAATAGCTTGTTCAATATGAATTAACACAAACTGTTGCAAAATCAAATTCAATTGCTTCA
TCACATAATTGTTTAATTTCAGCTTTCGTAGCATCTTGTTTTAATAATGTGTGATCTATATATTTGTTTA
GTTTCATTTTTTCTCCTATATATTCATTTTTAATTTTAATTCTTTAATAATTTCGTCTACTTTAACTTTA
GCGTTTTGAACAGATTCACCAACACCTATAAAATAAATTTTTAGTTTAGGTTCAGTTCCACTTGGGCGAA
CAGCAAATCATGACTTATCTTCTAAATAAAATTTTAGTAAGTCTTGTCCTGGCATATTATACATTCCATC
GATGTAGTCTTCAACATTAACAACTTTAAGTCCAGCAATTTGAGTTAAGGGTGTTGCTCTCAATGATTTC
ATTAATGGTTCAATTTTTAATTTCTTTTCTTCTGGTTTAAAATTCAAGTTTAAAGTGAAAGTGTAATATG
CACCCATTTCTTTAAATAAATCTTCTAAATAGTCTACTAATGTTTTATTTTGTTTTTTATAAAATCAAGC
AGCCTCTGCTATTAATATAGAAGCTTGTATTCCATCTTTATCTCTAGCTGAGTCATCAATTACATATCCA
TAACTTTCTTCATAAGCAAAAACAAAATTTAATCCGTTATCTTCTTCTTTAGCAATTTCTCTACCCATTC
ATTTAAATCCAGTTAAAGTTTTTACAATATTAACTCCATATTTTTCATGAGCGATTCTATCACCCAAATC
ACTTGTTACAAAACTTGAATATAGAGCCGGATTTTTTGGAATGCTATTTAAGCGTTTTAGATTTGATAAT
TTTCAATCAATTAAAATTGGTCCTGTTTGATTTCCATCTAATCTTACAAAATGACCATCATGTTTTATTG
CCATTCCAAATCTGTCAGCATCTGGGTCATTCATAATAATAATATCTGCATCATGTTTAATACCATATTC
AAGCGGTATTTTTCATGCAGGATCAAATTCTGGATTTGGATTTACAACATTTTTAAATGTTTCATCTTCA
AATGCATGCTCTTCAACCTCAATAACGTTATATCCTGATTCACGTAATATTTTTGGGGTAAATTTAGTTC
CTGTTCCATTAACTGCGCTAAAAATAATTTTTAAATCTTTTTTAGCTTCTTGCTCTTTTTTGTACGTCTC
TGTTTTAGAGCTAGAAATAGCAAGTTAAAATAAGGCTAGTCCGTTATCAACTTGAAAAAGTGGCACCGAG
TCGGTGCTTTTTTGAATTCGCTAGCTAGGTCTTGAAAGGAGTGGGAATTGGCTCCGGTGCCCGTCAGTGG
GCAGAGCGCACATCGCCCACAGTCCCCGAGAAGTTGGGGGGAGGGGTCGGCAATTGATCCGGTGCCTAGA
GAAGGTGGCGCGGGGTAAACTGGGAAAGTGATGTCGTGTACTGGCTCCGCCTTTTTCCCGAGGGTGGGGG
AGAACCGTATATAAGTGCAGTAGTCGCCGTGAACGTTCTTTTTCGCAACGGGTTTGCCGCCAGAACACAG
GACCGGTTCTAGAGCGCTGCCACCATGGACAAGAAGTACAGCATCGGCCTGGACATCGGCACCAACTCTG
TGGGCTGGGCCGTGATCACCGACGAGTACAAGGTGCCCAGCAAGAAATTCAAGGTGCTGGGCAACACCGA
CCGGCACAGCATCAAGAAGAACCTGATCGGAGCCCTGCTGTTCGACAGCGGCGAAACAGCCGAGGCCACC
CGGCTGAAGAGAACCGCCAGAAGAAGATACACCAGACGGAAGAACCGGATCTGCTATCTGCAAGAGATCT
TCAGCAACGAGATGGCCAAGGTGGACGACAGCTTCTTCCACAGACTGGAAGAGTCCTTCCTGGTGGAAGA
GGATAAGAAGCACGAGCGGCACCCCATCTTCGGCAACATCGTGGACGAGGTGGCCTACCACGAGAAGTAC
CCCACCATCTACCACCTGAGAAAGAAACTGGTGGACAGCACCGACAAGGCCGACCTGCGGCTGATCTATC
TGGCCCTGGCCCACATGATCAAGTTCCGGGGCCACTTCCTGATCGAGGGCGACCTGAACCCCGACAACAG
CGACGTGGACAAGCTGTTCATCCAGCTGGTGCAGACCTACAACCAGCTGTTCGAGGAAAACCCCATCAAC
GCCAGCGGCGTGGACGCCAAGGCCATCCTGTCTGCCAGACTGAGCAAGAGCAGACGGCTGGAAAATCTGA
TCGCCCAGCTGCCCGGCGAGAAGAAGAATGGCCTGTTCGGAAACCTGATTGCCCTGAGCCTGGGCCTGAC
CCCCAACTTCAAGAGCAACTTCGACCTGGCCGAGGATGCCAAACTGCAGCTGAGCAAGGACACCTACGAC
GACGACCTGGACAACCTGCTGGCCCAGATCGGCGACCAGTACGCCGACCTGTTTCTGGCCGCCAAGAACC
TGTCCGACGCCATCCTGCTGAGCGACATCCTGAGAGTGAACACCGAGATCACCAAGGCCCCCCTGAGCGC
CTCTATGATCAAGAGATACGACGAGCACCACCAGGACCTGACCCTGCTGAAAGCTCTCGTGCGGCAGCAG
CTGCCTGAGAAGTACAAAGAGATTTTCTTCGACCAGAGCAAGAACGGCTACGCCGGCTACATTGACGGCG
GAGCCAGCCAGGAAGAGTTCTACAAGTTCATCAAGCCCATCCTGGAAAAGATGGACGGCACCGAGGAACT
GCTCGTGAAGCTGAACAGAGAGGACCTGCTGCGGAAGCAGCGGACCTTCGACAACGGCAGCATCCCCCAC
CAGATCCACCTGGGAGAGCTGCACGCCATTCTGCGGCGGCAGGAAGATTTTTACCCATTCCTGAAGGACA
ACCGGGAAAAGATCGAGAAGATCCTGACCTTCCGCATCCCCTACTACGTGGGCCCTCTGGCCAGGGGAAA
CAGCAGATTCGCCTGGATGACCAGAAAGAGCGAGGAAACCATCACCCCCTGGAACTTCGAGGAAGTGGTG
GACAAGGGCGCTTCCGCCCAGAGCTTCATCGAGCGGATGACCAACTTCGATAAGAACCTGCCCAACGAGA
AGGTGCTGCCCAAGCACAGCCTGCTGTACGAGTACTTCACCGTGTATAACGAGCTGACCAAAGTGAAATA
CGTGACCGAGGGAATGAGAAAGCCCGCCTTCCTGAGCGGCGAGCAGAAAAAGGCCATCGTGGACCTGCTG
TTCAAGACCAACCGGAAAGTGACCGTGAAGCAGCTGAAAGAGGACTACTTCAAGAAAATCGAGTGCTTCG
ACTCCGTGGAAATCTCCGGCGTGGAAGATCGGTTCAACGCCTCCCTGGGCACATACCACGATCTGCTGAA
AATTATCAAGGACAAGGACTTCCTGGACAATGAGGAAAACGAGGACATTCTGGAAGATATCGTGCTGACC
CTGACACTGTTTGAGGACAGAGAGATGATCGAGGAACGGCTGAAAACCTATGCCCACCTGTTCGACGACA
AAGTGATGAAGCAGCTGAAGCGGCGGAGATACACCGGCTGGGGCAGGCTGAGCCGGAAGCTGATCAACGG
CATCCGGGACAAGCAGTCCGGCAAGACAATCCTGGATTTCCTGAAGTCCGACGGCTTCGCCAACAGAAAC
TTCATGCAGCTGATCCACGACGACAGCCTGACCTTTAAAGAGGACATCCAGAAAGCCCAGGTGTCCGGCC
AGGGCGATAGCCTGCACGAGCACATTGCCAATCTGGCCGGCAGCCCCGCCATTAAGAAGGGCATCCTGCA
GACAGTGAAGGTGGTGGACGAGCTCGTGAAAGTGATGGGCCGGCACAAGCCCGAGAACATCGTGATCGAA
ATGGCCAGAGAGAACCAGACCACCCAGAAGGGACAGAAGAACAGCCGCGAGAGAATGAAGCGGATCGAAG
AGGGCATCAAAGAGCTGGGCAGCCAGATCCTGAAAGAACACCCCGTGGAAAACACCCAGCTGCAGAACGA
GAAGCTGTACCTGTACTACCTGCAGAATGGGCGGGATATGTACGTGGACCAGGAACTGGACATCAACCGG
CTGTCCGACTACGATGTGGACCATATCGTGCCTCAGAGCTTTCTGAAGGACGACTCCATCGACAACAAGG
TGCTGACCAGAAGCGACAAGAACCGGGGCAAGAGCGACAACGTGCCCTCCGAAGAGGTCGTGAAGAAGAT
GAAGAACTACTGGCGGCAGCTGCTGAACGCCAAGCTGATTACCCAGAGAAAGTTCGACAATCTGACCAAG
GCCGAGAGAGGCGGCCTGAGCGAACTGGATAAGGCCGGCTTCATCAAGAGACAGCTGGTGGAAACCCGGC
AGATCACAAAGCACGTGGCACAGATCCTGGACTCCCGGATGAACACTAAGTACGACGAGAATGACAAGCT
GATCCGGGAAGTGAAAGTGATCACCCTGAAGTCCAAGCTGGTGTCCGATTTCCGGAAGGATTTCCAGTTT
TACAAAGTGCGCGAGATCAACAACTACCACCACGCCCACGACGCCTACCTGAACGCCGTCGTGGGAACCG
CCCTGATCAAAAAGTACCCTAAGCTGGAAAGCGAGTTCGTGTACGGCGACTACAAGGTGTACGACGTGCG
GAAGATGATCGCCAAGAGCGAGCAGGAAATCGGCAAGGCTACCGCCAAGTACTTCTTCTACAGCAACATC
ATGAACTTTTTCAAGACCGAGATTACCCTGGCCAACGGCGAGATCCGGAAGCGGCCTCTGATCGAGACAA
ACGGCGAAACCGGGGAGATCGTGTGGGATAAGGGCCGGGATTTTGCCACCGT
