>Addgene plasmid #83480 | lentiCRISPR v2-Blast | addgene partial sequence | sequence record 165716 | hSpCas9-R1 5'-CGCTCGTGCTTCTTATCCTC-3'
TCTTCCAGTCTGTGGAAGAAGCTGTCGTCCACCTTGGCCATCTCGTTGCTGAAGATCTCTTGCAGATAGC
AGATCCGGTTCTTCCGTCTGGTGTATCTTCTTCTGGCGGTTCTCTTCAGCCGGGTGGCCTCGGCTGTTTC
GCCGCTGTCGAACAGCAGGGCTCCGATCAGGTTCTTCTTGATGCTGTGCCGGTCGGTGTTGCCCAGCACC
TTGAATTTCTTGCTGGGCACCTTGTACTCGTCGGTGATCACGGCCCAGCCCACAGAGTTGGTGCCGATGT
CCAGGCCGATGCTGTACTTCTTGTCCATGGTGGCAGCGCTCTAGAACCGGTCCTGTGTTCTGGCGGCAAA
CCCGTTGCGAAAAAGAACGTTCACGGCGACTACTGCACTTATATACGGTTCTCCCCCACCCTCGGGAAAA
AGGCGGAGCCAGTACACGACATCACTTTCCCAGTTTACCCCGCGCCACCTTCTCTAGGCACCGGATCAAT
TGCCGACCCCTCCCCCCAACTTCTCGGGGACTGTGGGCGATGTGCGCTCTGCCCACTGACGGGCACCGGA
GCCAATTCCCACTCCTTTCAAGACCTAGCTAGCGAATTCAAAAAAGCACCGACTCGGTGCCACTTTTTCA
AGTTGATAACGGACTAGCCTTATTTTAACTTGCTATTTCTAGCTCTAAAACAGAGACGTACAAAAAAGAG
CAAGAAGCTAAAAAAGATTTAAAAATTATTTTTAGCGCAGTTAATGGAACAGGAACTAAATTTACCCCAA
AAATATTACGTGAATCAGGATATAACGTTATTGAGGTTGAAGAGCATGCATTTGAAGATGAAACATTTAA
AAATGTTGTAAATCCAAATCCAGAATTTGATCCTGCATGAAAAATACCGCTTGAATATGGTATTAAACAT
GATGCAGATATTATTATTATGAATGACCCAGATGCTGACAGATTTGGAATGGCAATAAAACATGATGGTC
ATTTTGTAAGATTAGATGGAAATCAAACAGGACCAATTTTAATTGATTGAAAATTATCAAATCTAA
