>Addgene plasmid #83480 | lentiCRISPR v2-Blast | addgene partial sequence | sequence record 165717 | WPRE-R 5'-CATAGCGTAAAAGGAGCAACA-3'
GTCAATCTTTCACAAATTTTGTAATCCAGAGGTTGATTACCGATAAGCTTGATATCGAATTCTTAGCCCT
CCCACACATAACCAGAGGGCAGCAATTCACGAATCCCAACTGCCGTCGGCTGTCCATCACTGTCCTTCAC
TATGGCTTTGATCCCAGGATGCAGATCGAGAAGCACCTGTCGGCACCGTCCGCAGGGGCTCAAGATGCCC
CTGTTCTCATTTCCGATCGCGACGATACAAGTCAGGTTGCCAGCTGCCGCAGCAGCAGCAGTGCCCAGCA
CCACGAGTTCTGCACAAGGTCCCCCAGTAAAATGATATACATTGACACCAGTGAAGATGCGGCCGTCGCT
AGAGAGAGCTGCGCTGGCGACGCTGTAGTCTTCAGAGATGGGGATGCTGTTGATTGTAGCCGTTGCTCTT
TCAATGAGGGTGGATTCTTCTTGAGACAAAGGCTTGGCCATCGGTCCAGGATTCTCTTCGACATCTCCGG
CTTGTTTCAGCAGAGAGAAGTTTGTTGCGCCGGATCCCTTATCGTCATCGTCTTTGTAATCTTTCTTCTT
CTTAGCCTGTCCAGCCTTCTTTGTGGCGGCAGGTCGCTTGTCGCCTCCCAGCTGAGACAGGTCGATCCGT
GTCTCGTACAGGCCGGTGATGCTCTGGTGGATCAGGGTGGCGTCCAGCACCTCTTTGGTGCTGGTGTACC
TCTTCCGGTCGATGGTGGTGTCAAAGTACTTGAAGGCGGCAGGGGCTCCCAGATTGGTCAGGGTAAACAG
GTGGATGATATTCTCGGCCTGCTCTCTGATGGGCTTATCCCGGTGCTTGTTGTAGGCGGACAGCACTTTG
TCCAGATTAGCGTCGGCCAGGATCACTCTCTTGGAGAACTCGCTGATCTGCTCGATGATCTCGTCCAGGT
AGTGCTTGTGCTGTTCCACAAACAGCTGTTTCTGCTCATTATCCTCGGGGGAGCCCTTCAGCTTCTCATA
GTGGCTGGCCAGGTACAGGAAGTTCACATATTTGGAGGGCAGGGCCAGTTCGTTTCCCT
