>Addgene plasmid #83480 | lentiCRISPR v2-Blast | addgene partial sequence | sequence record 165718 | Top_Fop 5'-TCACCATTATCGTTTCAGAC-3'
CCGACAGGCCCGAAGGAATAGAAGAAGAAGGTGGAGAGAGAGACAGAGACAGATCCATTCGATTAGTGAA
CGGATCGGCACTGCGTGCGCCAATTCTGCAGACAAATGGCAGTATTCATCCACAATTTTAAAAGAAAAGG
GGGGATTGGGGGGTACAGTGCAGGGGAAAGAATAGTAGACATAATAGCAACAGACATACAAACTAAAGAA
TTACAAAAACAAATTACAAAAATTCAAAATTTTCGGGTTTATTACAGGGACAGCAGAGATCCAGTTTGGT
TAATTAAGGTACCGAGGGCCTATTTCCCATGATTCCTTCATATTTGCATATACGATACAAGGCTGTTAGA
GAGATAATTAGAATTAATTTGACTGTAAACACAAAGATATTAGTACAAAATACGTGACGTAGAAAGTAAT
AATTTCTTGGGTAGTTTGCAGTTTTAAAATTATGTTTTAAAATGGACTATCATATGCTTACCGTAACTTG
AAAGTATTTCGATTTCTTGGCTTTATATATCTTGTGGAAAGGACGAAACACCGGAGACGGTTGTAAATGA
GCACACAAAATACACATGCTAAAATATTATATTCTATGACCTTTATAAAATCAACCAAAATCTTCTTTTT
AATAACTTTAGTATCAATAATTAGAATTTTTATGTTCCTTTTTGCAAACTTTTAATAAAAATGAGCAAAA
TAAAAAAACGCTAGTTTTAGTAACTCGCGTTGTTTTCTTCACCTTTAATAATAGCTACTCCACCACTTGT
TCCTAAGCGGTCAGCTCCTGCTTCAATCATTTTTTGAGCATCTTCAAATGTTCTAACTCCACCAGCTGCT
TTAACTAAAGCATTGTCTTTAACAACTGACTTCATTAGTTTAACATCTTCAAATGTTGCACCTGATTTTG
AAAATCCTGTTGATGTTTTAACAAATTCTAATCCAGCTTCAACAGCTATTTCACAAGCTTTCATGATTTC
TTCTTTTGTTAATAAACAATTTTCCATAATACATTT
