>Addgene plasmid #83480 | lentiCRISPR v2-Blast | analyzer sequence | sequence record 159256
TACAACAAGCACCGGGATAAGCCCATCAGAGAGCAGGCCGAGAATATCATCCACCTGTTTACCCTGACCA
ATCTGGGAGCCCCTGCCGCCTTCAAGTACTTTGACACCACCATCGACCGGAAGAGGTACACCAGCACCAA
AGAGGTGCTGGACGCCACCCTGATCCACCAGAGCATCACCGGCCTGTACGAGACACGGATCGACCTGTCT
CAGCTGGGAGGCGACAAGCGACCTGCCGCCACAAAGAAGGCTGGACAGGCTAAGAAGAAGAAAGATTACA
AAGACGATGACGATAAGGGATCCGGCGCAACAAACTTCTCTCTGCTGAAACAAGCCGGAGATGTCGAAGA
GAATCCTGGACCGATGGCCAAGCCTTTGTCTCAAGAAGAATCCACCCTCATTGAAAGAGCAACGGCTACA
ATCAACAGCATCCCCATCTCTGAAGACTACAGCGTCGCCAGCGCAGCTCTCTCTAGCGACGGCCGCATCT
TCACTGGTGTCAATGTATATCATTTTACTGGGGGACCTTGTGCAGAACTCGTGGTGCTGGGCACTGCTGC
TGCTGCGGCAGCTGGCAACCTGACTTGTATCGTCGCGATCGGAAATGAGAACAGGGGCATCTTGAGCCCC
TGCGGACGGTGCCGACAGGTGCTTCTCGATCTGCATCCTGGGATCAAAGCCATAGTGAAGGACAGTGATG
GACAGCCGACGGCAGTTGGGATTCGTGAATTGCTGCCCTCTGGTTATGTGTGGGAGGGCTAAGAATTCGA
TATCAAGCTTATCGGTAATCAACCTCTGGATTACAAAATT
