>Addgene plasmid #83480 | lentiCRISPR v2-Blast | analyzer sequence | sequence record 159257
TGAAAGAGCAACGGCTACAATCAACAGCATCCCCATCTCTGAAGACTACAGCGTCGCCAGCGCAGCTCTC
TCTAGCGACGGCCGCATCTTCACTGGTGTCAATGTATATCATTTTACTGGGGGACCTTGTGCAGAACTCG
TGGTGCTGGGCACTGCTGCTGCTGCGGCAGCTGGCAACCTGACTTGTATCGTCGCGATCGGAAATGAGAA
CAGGGGCATCTTGAGCCCCTGCGGACGGTGCCGACAGGTGCTTCTCGATCTGCATCCTGGGATCAAAGCC
ATAGTGAAGGACAGTGATGGACAGCCGACGGCAGTTGGGATTCGTGAATTGCTGCCCTCTGGTTATGTGT
GGGAGGGCTAAGAATTCGATATCAAGCTTATCGGTAATCAACCTCTGGATTACAAAATTTGTGAAAGATT
GACTGGTATTCTTAACTATGTTGCTCCTTTTACGCTATGTGGATACGCTGCTTTAATGCCTTTGTATCAT
GCTATTGCTTCCCGTATGGCTTTCATTTTCTCCTCCTTGTATAAATCCTGGTTGCTGTCTCTTTATGAGG
AGTTGTGGCCCGTTGTCAGGCAACGTGGCGTGGTGTGCACTGTGTTTGCTGACGCAACCCCCACTGGTTG
GGGCATTGCCACCACCTGTCAGCTCCTTTCCGGGACTTTCGCTTTCCCCCTCCCTATTGCCACGGCGGAA
CTCATCGCCGCCTGCCTTGCCCGCTGCTGGACAGGGGCTCGGCTGTTGGGCACTGACAATTCCGTGGTGT
TGTCGGGGAAATCATCGTCCTTTCCTTGGCTGCTCGCCTGTGTTGCCACCTGGATTCTGCGCGGGACGTC
CTTCTGCTACGTCCCTTCGGCCCTCAATCCAGCGGACCTTCCTTCCCGCGGCCTGCTGCCGGCTCTGCGG
CCTCTTCCGCGTCTTCGCCTTCGCCCTCAGACGAGTCGGATCTCCCTTTGGGCCGCCTCCCCGCGTCGAC
TTTAAGACCAATGACTTACAAGGCAGCTGTAGATCTT
